Addgene plasmid #109069: NK586
Purpose: Parental vector for making S. rosetta expression vectors
Depositing lab: Nicole King. Depositing organization: University of California, Berkeley. Publication: Transfection of choanoflagellates illuminates their cell biology and the ancestry of animal septins. Booth DS, Szmidt-Middleton H, King N. Mol Biol Cell. 2018 Dec 1;29(25):3026-3038. doi: 10.1091/mbc.E18-08-0514. Epub 2018 Oct 3. PubMed 30281390.
Backbone
  Vector backbone: pUC19
  Vector type: Choanoflagellate Expression
Growth in bacteria
  Bacterial resistance: Ampicillin, 100 μg/mL
  Growth temperature: 37°C
  Growth strain: DH5alpha
  Copy number: High Copy
Gene/Insert
  Gene/Insert name: PTSG_05705 (alt name: pUC19_PTSG_05705)
  Cloning method: Restriction Enzyme; 5′ cloning site unknown (unknown if destroyed); 3′ cloning site unknown (unknown if destroyed)
Terms and licenses: Academic/Nonprofit Terms; Industry Terms: Not Available to Industry
Depositor comments: pDSB_0027 . Please visit https://www.biorxiv.org/content/early/2018/06/09/343111 for bioRxiv preprint.
How to cite: NK586 was a gift from Nicole King (Addgene plasmid # 109069 ; http://n2t.net/addgene:109069 ; RRID:Addgene_109069)
