[The description below was written by a language model from this plasmid's Addgene catalogue record and pLannotate feature annotations shown in this document.]
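Description:
NK586 (also recorded as pUC19_PTSG_05705 and pDSB_0027) is a 4,656 nt pUC19-based plasmid deposited as the parental vector for building expression constructs for the choanoflagellate Salpingoeca rosetta. It is propagated in E. coli as a high-copy plasmid through the ColE1/pMB1-type pUC origin and selected with ampicillin via the β-lactamase gene and its native bla promoter. The rest of the annotated backbone is standard pUC19 residue: a short lacI fragment, the CAP binding site, lac promoter and lac operator upstream of the insertion point, and fragments of the multiple cloning site and lacZα downstream of it. Small bom and rop fragments are also flagged. The interrupted MCS and lacZα are consistent with the insert having been placed in the polylinker, although the record lists the cloning sites as unknown.

The insert is the locus PTSG_05705, which occupies the roughly 2 kb interval between the lac operator and the MCS remnant. The automated annotation identifies an open reading frame of about 1.1 kb within it by similarity to Drosophila Act5C. This suggests that PTSG_05705 encodes an actin, with the fly label reflecting the high conservation of actins rather than a Drosophila origin. The unannotated stretches on either side of this reading frame, about 700 bp upstream and 200 bp downstream, may carry the gene's native flanking regulatory sequences, but the record does not state this or name any choanoflagellate promoter or terminator. No reporter, epitope tag or choanoflagellate selection marker is annotated. The plasmid therefore serves as a cloned starting template from which derivative S. rosetta transfection and expression vectors are made, not as a finished expression construct.
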