Features (pLannotate 1.2.2; 12 found; start..end, strand, type, name):
    102..206     +  promoter       AmpR promoter: bla
    207..1067    +  CDS            AmpR: β-lactamase; bla; confers resistance to ampicillin, carbenicillin, and related antibiotics
   1238..1826    +  rep_origin     ori: high-copy-number ColE1/pMB1/pBR322/pUC origin of replication
   2009..2101    +  CDS            lacI (fragment): lac repressor; lacI; The lac repressor binds to the lac operator to inhibit transcription in E. coli. This inhibition can be relieved by adding lactose or isopropyl-β-D-thiogalactopyranoside (IPTG).
   2114..2135    +  protein_bind   CAP binding site: CAP binding activates transcription in the presence of cAMP. E. coli catabolite activator protein
   2150..2180    +  promoter       lac promoter: promoter for the E. coli lac operon
   2188..2204    +  protein_bind   lac operator: The lac repressor binds to the lac operator to inhibit transcription in E. coli. This inhibition can be relieved by adding lactose or isopropyl-β-D-thiogalactopyranoside (IPTG). lac repressor encoded by lacI
   2903..4030    +  CDS            Act5C: ACT1_DROME - Experimental evidence at protein level: Swiss-Prot protein existence level 1. Multiple isoforms are involved in various cellular functions such as cytoskeleton structure, cell mobility, chromosome movement and muscle contraction. From Drosophila melanogaster (Fruit fly).
   4235..4267    -  misc_feature   MCS (fragment): pUC18/19 multiple cloning site
   4264..4421    +  CDS            lacZα (fragment): LacZα fragment of β-galactosidase; lacZ fragment
   4427..4526    -  misc_feature   bom (fragment): basis of mobility region from pBR322
   4628..7       -  CDS            rop (fragment) (across the origin): Rop protein, which maintains plasmids at low copy number; rop
>Addgene plasmid #109069 | NK586 | addgene full sequence | sequence record 212671 | Addgene NGS Result
GCGCGAGACGAAAGGGCCTCGTGATACGCCTATTTTTATAGGTTAATGTCATGATAATAATGGTTTCTTA
GACGTCAGGTGGCACTTTTCGGGGAAATGTGCGCGGAACCCCTATTTGTTTATTTTTCTAAATACATTCA
AATATGTATCCGCTCATGAGACAATAACCCTGATAAATGCTTCAATAATATTGAAAAAGGAAGAGTATGA
GTATTCAACATTTCCGTGTCGCCCTTATTCCCTTTTTTGCGGCATTTTGCCTTCCTGTTTTTGCTCACCC
AGAAACGCTGGTGAAAGTAAAAGATGCTGAAGATCAGTTGGGTGCACGAGTGGGTTACATCGAACTGGAT
CTCAACAGCGGTAAGATCCTTGAGAGTTTTCGCCCCGAAGAACGTTTTCCAATGATGAGCACTTTTAAAG
TTCTGCTATGTGGCGCGGTATTATCCCGTATTGACGCCGGGCAAGAGCAACTCGGTCGCCGCATACACTA
TTCTCAGAATGACTTGGTTGAGTACTCACCAGTCACAGAAAAGCATCTTACGGATGGCATGACAGTAAGA
GAATTATGCAGTGCTGCCATAACCATGAGTGATAACACTGCGGCCAACTTACTTCTGACAACGATCGGAG
GACCGAAGGAGCTAACCGCTTTTTTGCACAACATGGGGGATCATGTAACTCGCCTTGATCGTTGGGAACC
GGAGCTGAATGAAGCCATACCAAACGACGAGCGTGACACCACGATGCCTGTAGCAATGGCAACAACGTTG
CGCAAACTATTAACTGGCGAACTACTTACTCTAGCTTCCCGGCAACAATTAATAGACTGGATGGAGGCGG
ATAAAGTTGCAGGACCACTTCTGCGCTCGGCCCTTCCGGCTGGCTGGTTTATTGCTGATAAATCTGGAGC
CGGTGAGCGTGGGTCTCGCGGTATCATTGCAGCACTGGGGCCAGATGGTAAGCCCTCCCGTATCGTAGTT
ATCTACACGACGGGGAGTCAGGCAACTATGGATGAACGAAATAGACAGATCGCTGAGATAGGTGCCTCAC
TGATTAAGCATTGGTAACTGTCAGACCAAGTTTACTCATATATACTTTAGATTGATTTAAAACTTCATTT
TTAATTTAAAAGGATCTAGGTGAAGATCCTTTTTGATAATCTCATGACCAAAATCCCTTAACGTGAGTTT
TCGTTCCACTGAGCGTCAGACCCCGTAGAAAAGATCAAAGGATCTTCTTGAGATCCTTTTTTTCTGCGCG
TAATCTGCTGCTTGCAAACAAAAAAACCACCGCTACCAGCGGTGGTTTGTTTGCCGGATCAAGAGCTACC
AACTCTTTTTCCGAAGGTAACTGGCTTCAGCAGAGCGCAGATACCAAATACTGTTCTTCTAGTGTAGCCG
TAGTTAGGCCACCACTTCAAGAACTCTGTAGCACCGCCTACATACCTCGCTCTGCTAATCCTGTTACCAG
TGGCTGCTGCCAGTGGCGATAAGTCGTGTCTTACCGGGTTGGACTCAAGACGATAGTTACCGGATAAGGC
GCAGCGGTCGGGCTGAACGGGGGGTTCGTGCACACAGCCCAGCTTGGAGCGAACGACCTACACCGAACTG
AGATACCTACAGCGTGAGCTATGAGAAAGCGCCACGCTTCCCGAAGGGAGAAAGGCGGACAGGTATCCGG
TAAGCGGCAGGGTCGGAACAGGAGAGCGCACGAGGGAGCTTCCAGGGGGAAACGCCTGGTATCTTTATAG
TCCTGTCGGGTTTCGCCACCTCTGACTTGAGCGTCGATTTTTGTGATGCTCGTCAGGGGGGCGGAGCCTA
TGGAAAAACGCCAGCAACGCGGCCTTTTTACGGTTCCTGGCCTTTTGCTGGCCTTTTGCTCACATGTTCT
TTCCTGCGTTATCCCCTGATTCTGTGGATAACCGTATTACCGCCTTTGAGTGAGCTGATACCGCTCGCCG
CAGCCGAACGACCGAGCGCAGCGAGTCAGTGAGCGAGGAAGCGGAAGAGCGCCCAATACGCAAACCGCCT
CTCCCCGCGCGTTGGCCGATTCATTAATGCAGCTGGCACGACAGGTTTCCCGACTGGAAAGCGGGCAGTG
AGCGCAACGCAATTAATGTGAGTTAGCTCACTCATTAGGCACCCCAGGCTTTACACTTTATGCTTCCGGC
TCGTATGTTGTGTGGAATTGTGAGCGGATAACAATTTCACACAGGAAACAGCTATGACCATGATTACGCC
AAGCTTGTAACAAACTGCCCTGCACCTCGTCTGCCACCTCGGTTGCCACCTTGTCCTCGTTCCCCACCAC
CTTGTCCTCGTCCGCTGCCAGCATCGCGATCAGCGTGCTTGCGCTTGGCGCTGCTGCTGCCGGACTTCCC
GTTATCGGCCATACTTTTTGTGGTGTTTCCAGGCGAGATGCGCTGTTGGCAAAGCAAAATGGCAAAACGG
CCTTTGCCACACGCCATCCTCGCCTCACCTCGACGTGCGGCTTTCCTAAACAGGAAACCTGACGAAACGA
ATTGAGCGCATTGGCACACGTGTGCTGTGCGCTTTGTGTCGCTGCATGCTATCCACCACGCACCACCCAA
TCAGTCCAACTGTGACGTGTCACGCCATGGCGAAAAAGCGGCGAGAGCGCCAAAGCAAACGCCAAACAAA
AACCAAAGAAGAGCAAACGCAGCGAACTGATGTGAGACAAGGGGGCGGTGCAATGCGTCACTGAACGTGC
AAAAGCCAAAAACAACCAAGAAGCAGCTGCACAACACAACAACAACAACAACAACAACAACACCTTGTTG
TCGCAGCTCTACGTTTGGCATTTTCCTGTTGTTCTCTCTTGCGATCAGTCCGTGTCTCTTTTCTCCCCCT
TTTCCCAGACCACAACCACAAAACAACCAGCCATGGGTGACGAGGATGTTGCTGCTCTCGTTGTTGACAA
CGGCTCCGGCATGTGCAAGGCCGGCTTCGCCGGTGACGACGCTCCCCGCGCCGTCTTCCCCTCCATTGTT
GGCCGTCCCCGCCACCAGGGCGTGATGGTCGGCATGGGCCAGAAGGACTCGTACGTCGGCGACGAGGCCC
AGAGCAAGCGTGGTATCCTCACGCTCAAGTACCCCATTGAGCACGGTATTGTGACCAACTGGGACGACAT
GGAGAAGATCTGGCACCACACCTTCTACAACGAGCTCCGCGTTGCGCCCGAGGAGCACCCCGTCCTCCTC
ACCGAGGCCCCGCTCAACCCCAAGGCCAACCGTGAGAAGATGACCCAGATCATGTTCGAGACGTTCAACA
CCCCCGCCATGTACGTCGCCATCCAGGCCGTGCTCTCCCTGTACGCCTCTGGCCGTACCACGGGTATCGT
CCTCGACTCTGGCGATGGTGTCACCCACACCGTCCCCATCTACGAGGGTTACGCCCTTCCCCACGCCATC
CTGCGTCTCGACCTTGCCGGCCGCGATCTCACCGACTACATGATGAAGATCCTCACCGAGCGCGGTTACT
CCTTCACCACCACCGCCGAGCGCGAGATTGTGCGTGACATCAAGGAGAAGCTCTCCTACGTCGCCCTCGA
CTTTGAGCAGGAGATGGCCACCGCCGCCTCCTCCTCCAGCCTGGAGAAGAGCTACGAGCTCCCCGATGGC
CAGGTCATCACCATTGGCAACGAGCGCTTCCGCTGCCCCGAGGCCCTCTTCCAGCCATCCTTCCTCGGCA
TGGAGGCCACCGGCATCCACGAGCACACCTACAACTCGATCATGAAGTGCGACGTCGACATCCGTAAGGA
CCTCTACGCCAACACCGTCCTCTCTGGCGGTACCACCATGTTCCCCGGCATTGCCGACCGCATGCAGAAG
GAGATCACCGCCCTCGCCCCATCCACCATGAAGATCAAGATCATTGCTCCTCCCGAGCGCAAGTACTCTG
TCTGGATTGGCGGCTCCATCCTCGCCTCCCTCTCCACCTTCCAGCAGATGTGGATCTCCAAGGCCGAGTA
CGACGAGTCTGGCCCCTCGATTGTCCACCGCAAGTGCTTCTAAGCGCCTCGTTGGTCATTGCCACCTTGT
TGCCTCTTTTGCTGTTGTCCTCGTGTCGACGCGTGCCACGTGCGCTTGTTGTGAGTTGATTCTGCTTCTT
GTGCACGTCATGCCGAGCCCTTGGGCCCCGCAATAAACCCACTATGCCAGTGTAACTATCCTTCCCCCCA
ATGTATAACTGTGACGATCAATGAGCGGTGCCCGTCTAGAGGATCCCCGGGTACCGAGCTCGAATTCACT
GGCCGTCGTTTTACAACGTCGTGACTGGGAAAACCCTGGCGTTACCCAACTTAATCGCCTTGCAGCACAT
CCCCCTTTCGCCAGCTGGCGTAATAGCGAAGAGGCCCGCACCGATCGCCCTTCCCAACAGTTGCGCAGCC
TGAATGGCGAATGGCGCCTGATGCGGTATTTTCTCCTTACGCATCTGTGCGGTATTTCACACCGCATATG
GTGCACTCTCAGTACAATCTGCTCTGATGCCGCATAGTTAAGCCAGCCCCGACACCCGCCAACACCCGCT
GACGCGCCCTGACGGGCTTGTCTGCTCCCGGCATCCGCTTACAGACAAGCTGTGACCGTCTCCGGGAGCT
GCATGTGTCAGAGGTTTTCACCGTCATCACCGAAAC
